>Addgene plasmid #105702 | MT1E | addgene full sequence | sequence record 203321 | Addgene NGS Result
CGTTTTATCTGTTGTTTGTCGGTGAACGCTCTCCTGAGTAGGACAAATCCGCCGGGAGCGGATTTGAACG
TTGCGAAGCAACGGCCCGGAGGGTGGCGGGCAGGACGCCCGCCATAAACTGCCAGGAATTAATTCCCCAG
GCATCAAATAAAACGAAAGGCTCAGTCGAAAGACTGGGCCTTTCGTTTTATCTGTTGTTTGTCGGTGAAC
GCTCTCCTGAGTAGGACAAATCCGCCGGGAGCGGATTTGAACGTTGCGAAGCAACGGCCCGGAGGGTGGC
GGGCAGGACGCCCGCCATAAACTGCCAGGAATTGGGGATCGGAATTAATTCCCGGTTTAAACCGGGGATC
TCGATCCCGCGAAATTAATACGACTCACTATAGGGGAATTGTGAGCGGATAACAATTCCCCTCTAGAAAT
AATTTTGTTTAACTTTAAGAAGGAGATATACTTATGAAAATCGAAGAAGGTAAACTGGTAATCGGTTCCC
TGGAGGGTTGCTTTGCCAAGGGTACCAATGTTTTAATGGCGGATGGGTCTATTGAATGTATTGAAAACAT
TGAGGTTGGTAATAAGGTCATGGGTAAAGATGGCAGACCTCGTGAGGTAATTAAATTGCCCAGAGGAAGA
GAAACTATGTACAGCGTCGTGCAGAAAAGTCAGCACAGAGCCCACAAAAGTGACTCAAGTCGTGAAGTGC
CAGAATTACTCAAGTTTACGTGTAATGCGACCCATGAGTTGGTTGTTAGAACACCTCGTAGTGTCCGCCG
TTTGTCTCGTACCATTAAGGGTGTCGAATATTTTGAAGTTATTACTTTTGAGATGGGCCAAAAGAAAGCC
CCCGACGGTAGAATTGTTGAGCTTGTCAAGGAAGTTTCAAAGAGCTACCCAATATCTGAGGGGCCTGAGA
GAGCCAACGAATTAGTAGAATCCTATAGAAAGGCTTCAAATAAAGCTTATTTTGAGTGGACTATTGAGGC
CAGAGATCTTTCTCTGTTGGGTTCCCATGTTCGTAAAGCTACCTACCAGACTTACGCTCCAATTCTTTAT
GAGAATGACCACTTTTTCGACTACATGCAAAAAAGTAAGTTTCATCTCACCATTGAAGGTCCAAAAGTAC
TTGCTTATTTACTTGGTTTATGGATTGGTGATGGATTGTCTGACAGGGCAACTTTTTCGGTTGATTCCAG
AGATACTTCTTTGATGGAACGTGTTACTGAATATGCTGAAAAGTTGAATTTGTGCGCCGAGTATAAGGAC
AGAAAAGAACCACAAGTTGCCAAAACTGTTAATTTGTACTCTAAAGTTGTCAGAGGTGCTAGCACAAATC
CTGGTGTATCCGCTTGGCAGGTCAACACAGCTTATACTGCGGGACAATTGGTCACATATAACGGCAAGAC
GTATAAATGTTTGCAGCCCCACACCTCCTTGGCAGGATGGGAACCATCCAACGTTCCTGCCTTGTGGCAG
CTTCAAGGTGGCCACGGTGGTATTCGCAATAATCTTAATACTGAGAATCCATTATGGGACGCTATTGTTG
GCTTAGGATTCTTGAAGGACGGTGTCAAAAATATTCCTTCTTTCTTGTCTACGGACAATATCGGTACTCG
TGAAACATTTCTTGCTGGTCTAATTGATTCTGATGGCTATGTTACTGATGAGCATGGTATTAAAGCAACA
ATAAAGACAATTCATACTTCTGTCAGAGATGGTTTGGTTTCCCTTGCTCGTTCTTTAGGCTTAGTAGTCT
CGGTTAACGCAGAACCTGCTAAGGTTGACATGAATGTCACCAAACATAAAATTAGTTATGCTATTTATAT
GTCTGGTGGAGATGTTTTGCTTAACGTTCTTTCGAAGTGTGCCGGCTCTAAAAAATTCAGGCCTGCTCCC
GCCGCTGCTTTTGCACGTGAGTGCCGCGGATTTTATTTCGAGTTACAAGAATTGAAGGAAGACGATTATT
ATGGGATTACTTTATCTGATGATTCTGATCATCAGTTTTTGCTTGGATCTCAGGTTGTTGTACAGAACAT
GGACCCGAATTGCTCATGTGCTACGGGCGGTTCCTGTACCTGTGCTGGCTCCTGTAAATGTAAAGAATGT
AAATGTACCTCGTGTAAAAAGAGCTGCTGTTCTTGCTGTCCGGTGGGTTGCGCAAAATGTGCACAGGGTT
GCGTTTGTAAAGGTGCAAGTGAAAAGTGCAGCTGCTGTGCGTAACTGCAGGTAATTAAATAACTAGTTGA
TCCGGCTGCTAACAAAGCCCGAAAGGAAGCTGAGTTGGCTGCTGCCACCGCTGAGCAATAACTAGCATAA
CCCCTTGGGGCCTCTAAACGGGTCTTGAGGGGTTTTTTGCTGAAAGGAGGAACTATATCCGGATAACTAC
GTCAGGTGGCACTTTTCGGGGAAATGTGCGCGGAACCCCTATTTGTTTATTTTTCTAAATACATTCAAAT
ATGTATCCGCTCATGAGACAATAACCCTGATAAATGCTTCAATAATATTGAAAAAGGAAGAGTATGAGTA
TTCAACATTTCCGTGTCGCCCTTATTCCCTTTTTTGCGGCATTTTGCCTTCCTGTTTTTGCTCACCCAGA
AACGCTGGTGAAAGTAAAAGATGCTGAAGATCAGTTGGGTGCACGAGTGGGTTACATCGAACTGGATCTC
AACAGCGGTAAGATCCTTGAGAGTTTTCGCCCCGAAGAACGTTTCCCAATGATGAGCACTTTTAAAGTTC
TGCTATGTGGCGCGGTATTATCCCGTGTTGACGCCGGGCAAGAGCAACTCGGTCGCCGCATACACTATTC
TCAGAATGACTTGGTTGAGTACTCACCAGTCACAGAAAAGCATCTTACGGATGGCATGACAGTAAGAGAA
TTATGCAGTGCTGCCATAACCATGAGTGATAACACTGCGGCCAACTTACTTCTGACAACGATCGGAGGAC
CGAAGGAGCTAACCGCTTTTTTGCACAACATGGGGGATCATGTAACTCGCCTTGATCGTTGGGAACCGGA
GCTGAATGAAGCCATACCAAACGACGAGCGTGACACCACGATGCCTGTAGCAATGGCAACAACGTTGCGC
AAACTATTAACTGGCGAACTACTTACTCTAGCTTCCCGGCAACAATTAATAGACTGGATGGAGGCGGATA
AAGTTGCAGGACCACTTCTGCGCTCGGCCCTTCCGGCTGGCTGGTTTATTGCTGATAAATCTGGAGCCGG
TGAGCGTGGGTCTCGCGGTATCATTGCAGCACTGGGGCCAGATGGTAAGCCCTCCCGTATCGTAGTTATC
TACACGACGGGGAGTCAGGCAACTATGGATGAACGAAATAGACAGATCGCTGAGATAGGTGCCTCACTGA
TTAAGCATTGGTAACTGTCAGACCAAGTTTACTCATATATACTTTAGATTGATT
[38 nt withheld, positions 3415-3452]
A
[37 nt withheld, positions 3454-3490]
ATTTTGTTAAAATTCGCGTTAAATTTTTGTTAAATCAGCTCATTTTTTAACCAATAGGCCGAAATCGGCA
AAATCCCTTATAAATCAAAAGAATAGCCCGAGATAGGGT
[37 nt withheld, positions 3600-3636]
AAAGAACGTGGACTCCAACGTCAAAGG
[141 nt withheld, positions 3664-3804]
G
[125 nt withheld, positions 3806-3930]
AAAGGATCTAGGTGAAGATCCTTTTTGATAATCTCATGACCAAAATCCCTTAACGTGAGTTTTCGTTCCA
CTGAGCGTCAGACCCCGTAGAAAAGATCAAAGGATCTTCTTGAGATCCTTTTTTTCTGCGCGTAATCTGC
TGCTTGCAAACAAAAAAACCACCGCTACCAGCGGTGGTTTGTTTGCCGGATCAAGAGCTACCAACTCTTT
TTCCGAAGGTAACTGGCTTCAGCAGAGCGCAGATACCAAATACTGTCCTTCTAGTGTAGCCGTAGTTAGG
CCACCACTTCAAGAACTCTGTAGCACCGCCTACATACCTCGCTCTGCTAATCCTGTTACCAGTGGCTGCT
GCCAGTGGCGATAAGTCGTGTCTTACCGGGTTGGACTCAAGACGATAGTTACCGGATAAGGCGCAGCGGT
CGGGCTGAACGGGGGGTTCGTGCACACAGCCCAGCTTGGAGCGAACGACCTACACCGAACTGAGATACCT
ACAGCGTGAGCTATGAGAAAGCGCCACGCTTCCCGAAGGGAGAAAGGCGGACAGGTATCCGGTAAGCGGC
AGGGTCGGAACAGGAGAGCGCACGAGGGAGCTTCCAGGGGGAAACGCCTGGTATCTTTATAGTCCTGTCG
GGTTTCGCCACCTCTGACTTGAGCGTCGATTTTTGTGATGCTCGTCAGGGGGGCGGAGCCTATGGAAAAA
CGCCAGCAACGCGGCCTTTTTACGGTTCCTGGCCTTTTGCTGGCCTTTTGCTCACATGTTCTTTCCTGCG
TTATCCCCTGATTCTGTGGATAACCGTATTACCGCCTTTGAGTGAGCTGATACCGCTCGCCGCAGCCGAA
CGACCGAGCGCAGCGAGTCAGTGAGCGAGGAAGCTATGGTGCACTCTCAGTACAATCTGCTCTGATGCCG
CATAGTTAAGCCAGTATACACTCCGCTATCGCTACGTGACTGGGTCATGGCTGCGCCCCGACACCCGCCA
ACACCCGCTGACGCGCCCTGACGGGCTTGTCTGCTCCCGGCATCCGCTTACAGACAAGCTGTGACCGTCT
CCGGGAGCTGCATGTGTCAGAGGTTTTCACCGTCATCACCGAAACGCGCGAGGCAGCTGCGGTAAAGCTC
ATCAGCGTGGTCGTGCAGCGATTCACAGATGTCTGCCTGTTCATCCGCGTCCAGCTCGTTGAGTTTCTCC
AGAAGCGTTAATGTCTGGCTTCTGATAAAGCGGGCCATGTTAAGGGCGGTTTTTTCCTGTTTGGTCACTG
ATGCCTCCGTGTAAGGGGGATTTCTGTTCATGGGGGTAATGATACCGATGAAACGAGAGAGGATGCTCAC
GATACGGGTTACTGATGATGAACATGCCCGGTTACTGGAACGTTGTGAGGGTAAACAACTGGCGGTATGG
ATGCGGCGGGACCAGAGAAAAATCACTCAGGGTCAATGCCAGCCGAACGCCAGCAAGACGTAGCCCAGCG
CGTCGGCCGCCATGCCGGCGATAATGGCCTGCTTCTCGCCGAAACGTTTGGTGGCGGGACCAGTGACGAA
GGCTTGAGCGAGGGCGTGCAAGATTCCGAATACCGCAAGCGACAGGCCGATCATCGTCGCGCTCCAGCGA
AAGCGGTCCTCGCCGAAAATGACCCAGAGCGCTGCCGGCACCTGTCCTACGAGTTGCATGATAAAGAAGA
CAGTCATAAGTGCGGCGACGATAGTCATGCCCCGCGCCCACCGGAAGGAGCTGACTGGGTTGAAGGCTCT
CAAGGGCATCGGTCGAGATCCCGGTGCCTAATGAGTGAGCTAACTTACATTAATTGCGTTGCGCTCACTG
CCCGCTTTCCAGTCGGGAAACCTGTCGTGCCAGCTGCATTAATGAATCGGCCAACGCGCGGGGAGAGGCG
GTTTGCGTATTGGGCGCCAGGGTGGTTTTTCTTTTCACCAGTGAGACGGGCAACAGCTGATTGCCCTTCA
CCGCCTGGCCCTGAGAGAGTTGCAGCAAGCGGTCCACGCTGGTTTGCCCCAGCAGGCGAAAATCCTGTTT
GATGGTGGTTAACGGCGGGATATAACATGAGCTGTCTTCGGTATCGTCGTATCCCACTACCGAGATGTCC
GCACCAACGCGCAGCCCGGACTCGGTAATGGCGCGCATTGCGCCCAGCGCCATCTGATCGTTGGCAACCA
GCATCGCAGTGGGAACGATGCCCTCATTCAGCATTTGCATGGTTTGTTGAAAACCGGACATGGCACTCCA
GTCGCCTTCCCGTTCCGCTATCGGCTGAATTTGATTGCGAGTGAGATATTTATGCCAGCCAGCCAGACGC
AGACGCGCCGAGACAGAACTTAATGGGCCCGCTAACAGCGCGATTTGCTGGTGACCCAATGCGACCAGAT
GCTCCACGCCCAGTCGCGTACCGTCTTCATGGGAGAAAATAATACTGTTGATGGGTGTCTGGTCAGAGAC
ATCAAGAAATAACGCCGGAACATTAGTGCAGGCAGCTTCCACAGCAATGGCATCCTGGTCATCCAGCGGA
TAGTTAATGATCAGCCCACTGACGCGTTGCGCGAGAAGATTGTGCACCGCCGCTTTACAGGCTTCGACGC
CGCTTCGTTCTACCATCGACACCACCACGCTGGCACCCAGTTGATCGGCGCGAGATTTAATCGCCGCGAC
AATTTGCGACGGCGCGTGCAGGGCCAGACTGGAGGTGGCAACGCCAATCAGCAACGACTGTTTGCCCGCC
AGTTGTTGTGCCACGCGGTTGGGAATGTAATTCAGCTCCGCCATCGCCGCTTCCACTTTTTCCCGCGTTT
TCGCAGAAACGTGGCTGGCCTGGTTCACCACGCGGGAAACGGTCTGATAAGAGACACCGGCATACTCTGC
GACATCGTATAACGTTACTGGTTTCACATTCACCACCCTGAATTGACTCTCTTCCGGGCGCTATCATGCC
ATACCGCGAAAGGTTTTGCGCCATTCGATGGTGTCCGGGATCTCGACGCTCTCCCTTATGCGACTCCTGC
ATTAGGAAGCAGCCCAGTAGTAGGTTGAGGCCGTTGAGCACCGCCGCCGCAAGGAATGGTGCATGCCGGC
ATGCCGCCCTTTCGTCTTCAAGAATTAATTCCCAATTCCCCAGGCATCAAATAAAACGAAAGGCTCAGTC
GAAAGACTGGGCCTTT
Features (pLannotate 1.2.2; 23 found; start..end, strand, type, name):
    145..231     +  terminator     rrnB T1 terminator: Escherichia coli rrnB; transcription terminator T1 from the E. coli rrnB gene
    366..384     +  promoter       T7 promoter: promoter for bacteriophage T7 RNA polymerase
    385..409     +  protein_bind   lac operator: The lac repressor binds to the lac operator to inhibit transcription in E. coli. This inhibition can be relieved by adding lactose or isopropyl-β-D-thiogalactopyranoside (IPTG). lac repressor encoded by lacI
    424..446     +  RBS            RBS: efficient ribosome binding site from bacteriophage T7 gene 10 (Olins and Rangwala, 1989)
    499..1317    +  CDS            Sce VMA intein 5' region: 5' region of the intein from the yeast Vma1 subunit of the vacuolar ATPase (Chong et al., 1998); Saccharomyces cerevisiae VMA1
   1324..1476    +  CDS            CBD: chitin binding domain from chitinase A1 (Watanabe et al., 1994); Bacillus circulans chiA
   1480..2028    +  CDS            Sce VMA intein 3' region: modified 3' region of the intein from the yeast Vma1 subunit of the vacuolar ATPase (Chong et al., 1998); Saccharomyces cerevisiae VMA1; C-terminal cleavage of this intein can be induced by thiols.
   2029..2211    +  CDS            MT1E: MT1E_HUMAN - Experimental evidence at protein level: Swiss-Prot protein existence level 1. Metallothioneins have a high content of cysteine residues that bind various heavy metals; these proteins are transcriptionally regulated by both heavy metals and glucocorticoids. From Homo sapiens (Human).
   2245..2294    +  CDS            SET1 (fragment): solubility-enhancement tag derived from T7 phage gene 10B
   2302..2349    +  terminator     T7 terminator: transcription terminator for bacteriophage T7 RNA polymerase
   2409..2513    +  promoter       AmpR promoter: bla
   2514..3374    +  CDS            AmpR: β-lactamase; bla; confers resistance to ampicillin, carbenicillin, and related antibiotics
   3416..3929    -  rep_origin     M13 ori (sequence partly withheld): M13 bacteriophage origin of replication; arrow indicates direction of (+) strand synthesis
   4040..4628    +  rep_origin     ori: high-copy-number ColE1/pMB1/pBR322/pUC origin of replication
   4805..4895    -  misc_feature   bom (fragment): basis of mobility region from pBR322
   4997..5188    -  CDS            rop: Rop protein, which maintains plasmids at low copy number; rop
   5229..5339    +  CDS            mbeC (fragment): MBEC_ECOLX - Experimental evidence at protein level: Swiss-Prot protein existence level 1. Required for efficient mobilization of ColE1 plasmid and is thus essential to promote the specific transfer of the plasmid during conjugation. Probably functions by inducing DNA bending, helping the MbeA relaxase to melt the DNA around the nic site and cleave the phosphodiester bond. Binds specifically double-stranded DNA (dsDNA) containing the ColE1 oriT but does not recognize the inverted repeat (IR). From Escherichia coli.
   5374..5696    -  CDS            TcR (fragment): tetracycline efflux protein; tet; confers resistance to tetracycline
   5711..5732    -  protein_bind   CAP binding site: CAP binding activates transcription in the presence of cAMP. E. coli catabolite activator protein
   5745..6827    -  CDS            lacI: lac repressor; lacI; The lac repressor binds to the lac operator to inhibit transcription in E. coli. This inhibition can be relieved by adding lactose or isopropyl-β-D-thiogalactopyranoside (IPTG).
   6828..6905    -  promoter       lacI promoter: lacI
   6913..7006    -  CDS            TcR (fragment): tetracycline efflux protein; tet; confers resistance to tetracycline
   7058..48      +  terminator     rrnB T1 terminator (across the origin): Escherichia coli rrnB; transcription terminator T1 from the E. coli rrnB gene
