[The description below was written by a language model from this plasmid's Addgene catalogue record and pLannotate feature annotations shown in this document.]
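Description:
MT1E is a bacterial expression plasmid for producing recombinant human metallothionein 1E, built on the pTYB21 backbone from NEB. The 7,096-nt construct is propagated in E. coli through a ColE1/pMB1-type origin and selected with ampicillin via the β-lactamase gene. The catalogue lists it as high copy, although the feature table also annotates a rop gene, which normally moderates copy number. An M13 phage origin is present as well. The remaining backbone features are pBR322-derived remnants with no role in expression: a bom fragment, an mbeC fragment and tetracycline-resistance fragments.

The expression cassette is driven by a T7 promoter with an adjacent lac operator and the T7 gene 10 ribosome binding site. A plasmid-borne lacI gene supplies the repressor, so transcription is IPTG-inducible in hosts that provide T7 RNA polymerase. The open reading frame encodes the Saccharomyces cerevisiae VMA1 intein with the Bacillus circulans chitin binding domain inserted between its 5' and 3' regions. This is followed directly by the 183-bp MT1E coding sequence, and a T7 terminator lies downstream. The insert was cloned between SapI, which was destroyed, and PstI, which places metallothionein immediately at the intein's C-terminal junction. In this arrangement the fusion protein can be captured on chitin resin, and thiol-induced cleavage at the intein C-terminus then releases the target protein while the intein and tag stay bound. A short fragment annotated as a solubility tag lies downstream of the insert and is probably residual backbone sequence.

The associated publication concerns mass spectrometry-based structural analysis of cysteine-rich metal-binding sites in proteins, which fits the stated purpose of producing this cysteine-rich protein.
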