Addgene plasmid #105702: MT1E
Purpose: Bacterial expression plasmids for production of recombinant metallothionein 1e
Depositing lab: Artur Krężel. Depositing organization: University of Wroclaw. Publication: Mass Spectrometry-Based Structural Analysis of Cysteine-Rich Metal-Binding Sites in Proteins with MetaOdysseus R Software. Peris-Diaz MD, Guran R, Zitka O, Adam V, Krezel A. J Proteome Res. 2021 Jan 1;20(1):776-785. doi: 10.1021/acs.jproteome.0c00651. Epub 2020 Sep 28. PubMed 32924499.
Backbone
  Vector backbone: pTyb21
  Backbone manufacturer: NEB
  Vector type: Bacterial Expression
Growth in bacteria
  Bacterial resistance: Ampicillin, 100 μg/mL
  Growth temperature: 37°C
  Growth strain: DH5alpha
  Copy number: High Copy
Gene/Insert
  Gene/Insert name: Metallothionein 1e
  Species: H. sapiens (human)
  Insert size (bp): 183
  Entrez Gene: MT1E (a.k.a. MT-1E, MT-IE, MT1, MTD)
  Tag / fusion protein: Chiting Binding Domanin-Intein (N terminal on backbone)
  Cloning method: Restriction Enzyme; 5′ cloning site SapI (destroyed during cloning); 3′ cloning site PstI (not destroyed)
Terms and licenses: Academic/Nonprofit Terms; Industry Terms: Not Available to Industry
How to cite: MT1E was a gift from Artur Krężel (Addgene plasmid # 105702 ; http://n2t.net/addgene:105702 ; RRID:Addgene_105702)
